>Addgene plasmid #145578 | pGBW-m4046841 | addgene full sequence | sequence record 386453 | Addgene NGS Result
GATCTCGATCCCGCGAAATTAATACGACTCACTATAGGGGAATTGTGAGCGGATAACAATTCCCCTCTAG
AAATAATTTTGTTTAACTTTAAGAAGGAGACTCTTCTATGGCTGTGGGTGCATGTGTCTTATGCAACTCA
CAGACCAGCCTTCGCTGCGGCGCGTGCATTCGTCGTCCCTTCCTGTGTTGCAAATGCTGTTATGACCATG
TAATCAGTACGTCGCACAAGCTGGTTCTGTCCGTTAATCCGTACGTTTGCAACGCTCCGGGATGTGATGT
AACAGACGTGACTCAACTCTACCTGGGTGGCATGTCTTACTATTGCAAAAGCCACAAACCACCGATATCC
TTTCCTCTGTGCGCCAACGGCCAGGTATTCGGTCTGTACAAAAATACCTGTGTTGGGTCTGATAACGTGA
CTGACTTTAACGCGATCGCAACTTGCGATTGGACCAACGCTGGCGACTATATCCTGGCGAATACCTGCAC
TGAGCGATTGAAACTGTTCGCTGCTGAAACTCTGAAGGCGACCGAAGAAACCTTCAAACTCTCCTACGGT
ATTGCAACGGTCCGTGAGGTTCTATCTGATCGTGAACTGCATCTGAGCTGGGAAGTAGGTAAGCCGCGCC
CGCCTCTGAACCGCAACTACGTTTTTACTGGCTATCGTGTTACAAAAAACTCTAAAGTGCAGATCGGTGA
ATACACCTTCGAGAAAGGGGACTACGGCGATGCAGTTGTCTATCGGGGCACCACTACATATAAGTTAAAC
GTCGGTGACTACTTCGTTCTGACTTCACACACGGTGATGCCACTGTCCGCTCCGACTCTGGTTCCGCAGG
AACACTACGTGCGCATTACTGGGCTGTACCCGACATTGAACATCTCGGATGAGTTCTCCTCTAACGTAGC
CAATTACCAGAAAGTAGGTATGCAAAAATACAGCACTCTGCAAGGCCCGCCTGGTACCGGAAAAAGCCAT
TTCGCTATAGGTCTGGCCCTGTATTACCCATCCGCGCGCATCGTCTACACTGCATGCAGTCACGCTGCGG
TGGACGCACTGTGCGAAAAGGCCCTTAAATATCTCCCTATTGATAAATGTTCTCGTATCATCCCGGCGAG
AGCTCGTGTTGAATGCTTTGACAAATTTAAAGTTAACAGCACCCTGGAGCAGTACGTGTTCTGTACCGTT
AATGCACTGCCGGAAACTACCGCTGATATTGTGGTGTTCGACGAAATCTCTATGGCGACCAACTACGATC
TGAGCGTAGTTAACGCGCGTTTACGTGCTAAACACTACGTATACATCGGCGACCCAGCACAGCTGCCGGC
ACCGAGGACTCTGCTTACTAAAGGCACCCTGGAACCGGAGTACTTCAACTCAGTTTGCCGTCTGATGAAG
ACGATCGGTCCAGATATGTTTCTTGGCACGTGTCGCAGATGCCCGGCAGAAATTGTGGATACCGTATCTG
CTCTGGTTTATGATAACAAACTGAAAGCCCATAAGGACAAGTCCGCTCAGTGCTTCAAAATGTTTTATAA
AGGTGTTATCACGCACGACGTCAGTAGCGCGATCAACCGTCCACAGATTGGAGTTGTGCGAGAATTTCTC
ACCCGCAATCCGGCATGGCGTAAAGCTGTCTTCATCTCTCCCTATAACTCTCAGAACGCAGTAGCCTCCA
AAATCCTGGGTCTGCCGACGCAGACTGTGGATTCTAGCCAGGGCTCAGAATATGATTACGTGATTTTCAC
CCAAACCACTGAAACCGCTCACTCCTGCAACGTTAACCGGTTCAACGTAGCTATTACCCGCGCCAAAGTT
GGTATCCTCTGCATCATGTCTGACCGCGACCTGTACGACAAACTGCAATTTACGAGCCTCGAAATCCCCC
GCCGTAACGTAGCTACTTTACAGGAGAACCTGTACTTTCAAAGCGACTACAAGGATGATGATGACAAATA
ACCGGCTTATCGGTCAGTTTCACCTGATTTACGTAAAAACCCGCTTCGGCGGGTTTTTGCTTTTGGAGGG
GCAGAAAGATGAATGACTGTCCACGACGCTATACCCAAAAGAAAAAGCTTGAGATCCTTTTTTTCTGCGC
GTAATCTGCTGCTTGCAAACAAAAAAACCACCGCTACCAGCGGTGGTTTGTTTGCCGGATCAAGAGCTAC
CAACTCTTTTTCCGAAGGTAACTGGCTTCAGCAGAGCGCAGATACCAAATACTGTTCTTCTAGTGTAGCC
GTAGTTAGGCCACCACTTCAAGAACTCTGTAGCACCGCCTACATACCTCGCTCTGCTAATCCTGTTACCA
GTGGCTGCTGCCAGTGGCGATAAGTCGTGTCTTACCGGGTTGGACTCAAGACGATAGTTACCGGATAAGG
CGCAGCGGTCGGGCTGAACGGGGGGTTCGTGCACACAGCCCAGCTTGGAGCGAACGACCTACACCGAACT
GAGATACCTACAGCGTGAGCTATGAGAAAGCGCCACGCTTCCCGAAGGGAGAAAGGCGGACAGGTATCCG
GTAAGCGGCAGGGTCGGAACAGGAGAGCGCACGAGGGAGCTTCCAGGGGGAAACGCCTGGTATCTTTATA
GTCCTGTCGGGTTTCGCCACCTCTGACTTGAGCGTCGATTTTTGTGATGCTCGTCAGGGGGGCGGAGCCT
ATGGAAATTGATCGGGCACGTAAGAGGTTCCAACTTTCACCATAATGAAATAAGATCACTACCGGGCGTA
TTTTTTGAGTTATCGAGATTTTCAGGAGCTAAGGAAGCTAAAATGGAGAAAAAAATCACTGGATATACCA
CCGTTGATATATCCCAATGGCATCGTAAAGAACATTTTGAGGCATTTCAGTCAGTTGCTCAATGTACCTA
TAACCAGACCGTTCAGCTGGATATTACGGCCTTTTTAAAGACCGTAAAGAAAAATAAGCACAAGTTTTAT
CCGGCCTTTATTCACATTCTTGCCCGCCTGATGAATGCTCATCCGGAATTTCGTATGGCAATGAAAGACG
GTGAGCTGGTGATATGGGATAGTGTTCACCCTTGTTACACCGTTTTCCATGAGCAAACTGAAACGTTTTC
ATCGCTCTGGAGTGAATACCACGACGATTTCCGGCAGTTTCTACACATATATTCGCAAGATGTGGCGTGT
TACGGTGAAAACCTGGCCTATTTCCCTAAAGGGTTTATTGAGAATATGTTTTTCGTTTCAGCCAATCCCT
GGGTGAGTTTCACCAGTTTTGATTTAAACGTGGCCAATATGGACAACTTCTTCGCCCCCGTTTTCACCAT
GGGCAAATATTATACGCAAGGCGACAAGGTGCTGATGCCGCTGGCGATTCAGGTTCATCATGCCGTTTGT
GATGGCTTCCATGTCGGCAGAATGCTTAATGAATTACAACAGTACTGCGATGAGTGGCAGGGCGGGGCGT
AATTTGATATCGAGCTCGCTTGGACTCCTGTTGATAGATCCAGTAATGACCTCAGAACTCCATCTGGATT
TGTTCAGAACGCTCGGTTGCCGCCGGGCGTTTTTTATTGGTCATC
Features (pLannotate 1.2.2; 9 found; start..end, strand, type, name):
     20..38      +  promoter       T7 promoter: promoter for bacteriophage T7 RNA polymerase
     39..63      +  protein_bind   lac operator: The lac repressor binds to the lac operator to inhibit transcription in E. coli. This inhibition can be relieved by adding lactose or isopropyl-β-D-thiogalactopyranoside (IPTG). lac repressor encoded by lacI
     78..100     +  RBS            RBS: efficient ribosome binding site from bacteriophage T7 gene 10 (Olins and Rangwala, 1989)
    111..1919    +  CDS            rep (fragment): R1AB_SARS - Experimental evidence at protein level: Swiss-Prot protein existence level 1. [2'-O-methyltransferase]: Methyltransferase that mediates mRNA cap 2'-O-ribose methylation to the 5'-cap structure of viral mRNAs. N7-methyl guanosine cap is a prerequisite for binding of nsp16. Therefore plays an essential role in viral mRNAs cap methylation which is essential to evade immune system. From Severe acute respiratory syndrome coronavirus (SARS-CoV).
   1934..1957    +  CDS            3xFLAG (fragment): three tandem FLAG® epitope tags, followed by an enterokinase cleavage site
   2079..2667    +  rep_origin     ori: high-copy-number ColE1/pMB1/pBR322/pUC origin of replication
   2675..2772    +  promoter       cat promoter: promoter of the E. coli cat gene encoding chloramphenicol acetyltransferase
   2773..3429    +  CDS            cat: CAT_ECOLX - Experimental evidence at protein level: Swiss-Prot protein existence level 1. This enzyme is an effector of chloramphenicol resistance in bacteria. From Escherichia coli. This protein is used as a marker in many commonly used cloning vectors, such as pACYC184.
   3503..3537    +  terminator     lambda t0 terminator: minimal transcription terminator from phage lambda (Scholtissek and Grosse, 1987)
