[The description below was written by a language model from this plasmid's Addgene catalogue record and pLannotate feature annotations shown in this document.]
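Description:
pGBW-m4046841 is a compact bacterial expression plasmid (3,545 nt in the sequenced record) built to produce the SARS-CoV-2 helicase in Escherichia coli. The minimal backbone carries a high-copy ColE1/pUC-type origin of replication. It also carries a chloramphenicol acetyltransferase (cat) gene driven by its own cat promoter, so the plasmid is maintained under chloramphenicol selection. A lambda t0 terminator lies downstream of the resistance cassette.

The expression cassette begins with a T7 promoter followed immediately by a lac operator, then the efficient ribosome binding site from phage T7 gene 10 and an ATG start codon. Transcription therefore requires a host that supplies T7 RNA polymerase. It is held off by lac repressor until it is relieved with IPTG or lactose. No lacI gene is annotated on the plasmid, so the repressor would presumably have to come from the host.

The open reading frame of about 1.8 kb encodes the helicase segment of the ORF1ab replicase polyprotein and has been codon-recoded for E. coli. The automated annotation identifies this region as a fragment of the related SARS-CoV replicase polyprotein. The methyltransferase text attached to that hit describes the polyprotein entry in general, not this particular segment.

According to the catalogue, the C-terminus carries a TEV-cleavable FLAG tag supplied by the backbone. The feature table detects a short FLAG-type epitope segment just after the coding sequence, but it does not annotate the TEV site separately. The tag allows immunodetection or affinity capture of the recombinant protein and can be removed by TEV protease. No terminator is annotated directly after the tagged reading frame. The record supports use for inducible recombinant production of the viral helicase but does not state specific downstream applications.
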