Addgene plasmid #145578: pGBW-m4046841
Purpose: Bacterial Expression plasmid for SARS-CoV-2 helicase
Depositing lab: Ginkgo Bioworks & Benjie Chen. Depositing organization: Ginkgo Bioworks.
Backbone
  Vector backbone: ori-013 - marker | cmR
  Backbone size w/o insert (bp): 1462
  Vector type: Bacterial Expression
Growth in bacteria
  Bacterial resistance: Chloramphenicol, 25 μg/mL
  Growth temperature: 30°C
  Growth strain: DH5alpha
  Copy number: High Copy
Gene/Insert
  Gene/Insert name: SARS-CoV-2 helicase
  Species: Escherichia coli str. K-12 substr. MG1655; Severe acute respiratory syndrome coronavirus 2
  Insert size (bp): 1802
  Mutation: Escherichia coli recode 1
  Entrez Gene: ORF1ab (a.k.a. GU280_gp01)
  Promoter: Promoter | pT7 ; Operator | lacO ; RBS | T7_rbs ; Start Codon | ATG
  Tag / fusion protein: Cleavable TEV;FLAG_2 (C terminal on backbone)
  Cloning method: Unknown
Resource information
  A portion of this plasmid was derived from a plasmid made by: GinkgoBioworks
Depositor comments: NCBI Reference Sequence: YP_009725308.1
How to cite: pGBW-m4046841 was a gift from Ginkgo Bioworks & Benjie Chen (Addgene plasmid # 145578 ; http://n2t.net/addgene:145578 ; RRID:Addgene_145578)
